Addgene plasmid #114717: pTK503
Purpose: Express mCherry-NuMA(WT) from Rosa 26 locus
Depositing lab: Tomomi Kiyomitsu. Depositing organization: Nagoya University. Publication: Dynein-Dynactin-NuMA clusters generate cortical spindle-pulling forces as a multi-arm ensemble. Okumura M, Natsume T, Kanemaki MT, Kiyomitsu T. Elife. 2018 May 31;7. pii: 36559. doi: 10.7554/eLife.36559. PubMed 29848445.
Backbone
  Vector backbone: pMK247_addgene#105926
  Selectable markers: Hygromycin
Growth in bacteria
  Bacterial resistance: Ampicillin, 100 μg/mL
  Growth temperature: 37°C
  Growth strain: DH5alpha
  Copy number: Unknown
Gene/Insert
  Gene/Insert name: NuMA
Terms and licenses: Academic/Nonprofit Terms; Industry Terms: Not Available to Industry
Depositor comments: Please note that some discrepancies were found between Addgene's quality control result and the depositor's full plasmid sequence. The depositor noted that these discrepancies do NOT affect plasmid function.
How to cite: pTK503 was a gift from Tomomi Kiyomitsu (Addgene plasmid # 114717 ; http://n2t.net/addgene:114717 ; RRID:Addgene_114717)
