[The description below was written by a language model from this plasmid's Addgene catalogue record and pLannotate feature annotations shown in this document.]
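Description:
pTK503 is a mammalian knock-in donor plasmid of about 14.5 kb, built on the pMK247 backbone and intended to place a wild-type mCherry-NuMA expression cassette at the Rosa26 safe-harbour locus. In bacteria it behaves as a pBluescript-like cloning vector: it carries a high-copy ColE1/pUC origin, an f1 origin, ampicillin resistance (bla with its own promoter), and remnants of the lacZα/lac promoter region flanked by T7 and T3 promoters.

The payload begins with a synthetic poly(A) signal and an RNA polymerase II pause site, which insulate the cassette from read-through transcription. These are followed by the TRE3GS promoter, a third-generation Tet-responsive promoter that is activated by the Tet-On 3G transactivator. Expression should therefore be doxycycline-inducible, but no transactivator is annotated on this plasmid, so it would have to be supplied separately. The promoter drives mCherry fused to the N-terminus of full-length human NUMA1, terminated by an SV40 poly(A) signal. Downstream, a human PGK promoter drives a hygromycin resistance gene with a bGH poly(A) signal, allowing selection of integrated mammalian clones.

The unannotated stretches on either side of the cassette are presumably the Rosa26 homology arms, but the feature tables do not label them. The record also does not state how targeting is triggered, such as by a nuclease. The two sequence records differ by one nucleotide: the repository's sequencing result splits NUMA1 into two overlapping fragments, whereas the depositor's sequence shows a single continuous ORF. The depositor states that such discrepancies do not affect function. The associated work concerns cortical spindle-pulling forces generated by dynein-dynactin-NuMA.
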