Features (pLannotate 1.2.2; 23 found; start..end, strand, type, name):
     30..458     -  rep_origin     f1 ori (sequence partly withheld): f1 bacteriophage origin of replication; arrow indicates direction of (+) strand synthesis
    463..618     -  CDS            lacZα (fragment): LacZα fragment of β-galactosidase; lacZ fragment
    626..644     +  promoter       T7 promoter: promoter for bacteriophage T7 RNA polymerase
   1165..1213    +  polyA_signal   poly(A) signal: synthetic polyadenylation signal
   1227..1318    +  misc_feature   pause site: RNA polymerase II transcriptional pause signal from the human α2 globin gene
   1322..1689    +  promoter       TRE3GS promoter: 3rd-generation Tet-responsive promoter that can be activated by binding of Tet-On® 3G, modified to eliminate binding sites for endogenous mammalian transcription factors
   1710..2417    +  CDS            mCherry: mCherry is a basic (constitutively fluorescent) red fluorescent protein published in 2004, derived from Discosoma sp.. It is reported to be a very rapidly-maturing monomer with low acid sensitivity.
   2466..8810    +  CDS            NUMA1: NUMA1_HUMAN - Also known as NMP22 From Homo sapiens (Human).
   8851..8934    +  CDS            large T antigen (fragment): large T antigen from SV40 (simian virus 40)
   8957..9038    +  polyA_signal   SV40 poly(A) signal: SV40 polyadenylation signal
   9060..9570    +  promoter       hPGK promoter: human phosphoglycerate kinase 1 promoter
   9606..10626   +  CDS            HygR (fragment): aminoglycoside phosphotransferase from E. coli; aph(4)-Ia; confers resistance to hygromycin
  10644..10916   +  CDS            yokD (fragment): YOKD_BACSU - Experimental evidence at protein level: Swiss-Prot protein existence level 1. May contribute to antibiotic resistance. From Bacillus subtilis (strain 168).
  10947..11163   +  polyA_signal   bGH poly(A) signal: bovine growth hormone polyadenylation signal
  11167..11188   +  promoter       SV40 promoter (fragment): SV40 enhancer and early promoter
  12267..12285   -  promoter       T3 promoter: promoter for bacteriophage T3 RNA polymerase
  12328..12350   -  protein_bind   lac operator (fragment): The lac repressor binds to the lac operator to inhibit transcription in E. coli. This inhibition can be relieved by adding lactose or isopropyl-β-D-thiogalactopyranoside (IPTG). lac repressor encoded by lacI
  12354..12384   -  promoter       lac promoter: promoter for the E. coli lac operon
  12399..12420   -  protein_bind   CAP binding site: CAP binding activates transcription in the presence of cAMP. E. coli catabolite activator protein
  12433..12525   -  CDS            lacI (fragment): lac repressor; lacI; The lac repressor binds to the lac operator to inhibit transcription in E. coli. This inhibition can be relieved by adding lactose or isopropyl-β-D-thiogalactopyranoside (IPTG).
  12708..13296   -  rep_origin     ori: high-copy-number ColE1/pMB1/pBR322/pUC origin of replication
  13467..14327   -  CDS            AmpR: β-lactamase; bla; confers resistance to ampicillin, carbenicillin, and related antibiotics
  14328..14432   -  promoter       AmpR promoter: bla
>Addgene plasmid #114717 | pTK503 | depositor full sequence | sequence record 216418 | pTK503 sequence 14455 bps
CTAAATTGTAAGCGTTAATATTTTGTTAAAATTCGCGTTAAATTTTTGTTAAATCAGCTCATTTTTTAAC
CAATAGGCCGAAATCGGCAAAATCCCTTATAAATCAAAAGAATAGACCGAGATAGGGT
[37 nt withheld, positions 129-165]
AAAGAACGTGGACTCCAACGTCAAAGG
[49 nt withheld, positions 193-241]
T
[91 nt withheld, positions 243-333]
G
[124 nt withheld, positions 335-458]
CCCATTCGCCATTCAGGCTGCGCAACTGTTGGGAAGGGCGATCGGTGCGGGCCTCTTCGCTATTACGCCA
GCTGGCGAAAGGGGGATGTGCTGCAAGGCGATTAAGTTGGGTAACGCCAGGGTTTTCCCAGTCACGACGT
TGTAAAACGACGGCCAGTGAGCGCGCGTAATACGACTCACTATAGGGCGAATTGGAGCTCGGAACTCTGG
TGGGAGGGGAGGGTCAGTGAAATCGGCTCTGGCGCGGGCGTCCTCCCACCCTCCCCTTCCTTCGGGGGAG
TCGGTTTACCCGCCGCCTGCTTGTCTTCGACACCTGATTGGCTGTCGAAGCTGTGGGACCGGGCCCTTGC
TACTGGCTCGAGTCTCACATGAGCGAAACCACTGCGCGGGGCGCGGGGGTGGCGGGGAGGCGGGCGTTGG
TACGGTCCTCCCCGAGGCCGAGCGCCGCAGTGTCTGGCCCCGCGCCCCTGCGCAACGTGGCAGGAAGCGC
GCGCTGGAGGCGGGGGCGGGCTGCCGGCCGAGACTTCTGGATGGCGGCGGCCGCGGCTCCGCCCCGGGTT
CCCACCGCCTGAAGGGCGAGACAAGCCCGACCTGCTACAGGCACTCGTGGGGGTGGGGGAGGAGCGGGGG
TCGGTCCGGCTGGTTTGTGGGTGGGAGGCGCTTGTTCTCCAAAAACCGGCGCGCGTTGTGGAATTATCAC
CTCGAGAATAAAATATCTTTATTTTCATTACATCTGTGTGTTGGTTTTTTGTGTGAATCGATAGTACTAA
CATACGCTCTCCATCAAAACAAAACGAAACAAAACAAACTAGCAAAATAGGCTGTCCCCAGTGCAAGTGC
AGGTGCCAGAACATTTCTCTCTCGAGTTTACTCCCTATCAGTGATAGAGAACGTATGAAGAGTTTACTCC
CTATCAGTGATAGAGAACGTATGCAGACTTTACTCCCTATCAGTGATAGAGAACGTATAAGGAGTTTACT
CCCTATCAGTGATAGAGAACGTATGACCAGTTTACTCCCTATCAGTGATAGAGAACGTATCTACAGTTTA
CTCCCTATCAGTGATAGAGAACGTATATCCAGTTTACTCCCTATCAGTGATAGAGAACGTATAAGCTTTG
CTTATGTAAACCAGGGCGCCTATAAAAGAGTGCTGATTTTTTGAGTAAACTTCAATTCCACAACACTTTT
GTCTTATACCAACTTTCCGTACCACTTCCTACCCTCGTAAAGAATTCGCGGCCGCACGCGTATGGTGAGC
AAGGGCGAGGAGGATAACATGGCCATCATCAAGGAGTTCATGCGCTTCAAGGTGCACATGGAGGGCTCCG
TGAACGGCCACGAGTTCGAGATCGAGGGCGAGGGCGAGGGCCGCCCCTACGAGGGCACCCAGACCGCCAA
GCTGAAGGTGACCAAGGGTGGCCCCCTGCCCTTCGCCTGGGACATCCTGTCCCCTCAGTTCATGTACGGC
TCCAAGGCCTACGTGAAGCACCCCGCCGACATCCCCGACTACTTGAAGCTGTCCTTCCCCGAGGGCTTCA
AGTGGGAGCGCGTGATGAACTTCGAGGACGGCGGCGTGGTGACCGTGACCCAGGACTCCTCCCTGCAGGA
CGGCGAGTTCATCTACAAGGTGAAGCTGCGCGGCACCAACTTCCCCTCCGACGGCCCCGTAATGCAGAAG
AAGACCATGGGCTGGGAGGCCTCCTCCGAGCGGATGTACCCCGAGGACGGCGCCCTGAAGGGCGAGATCA
AGCAGAGGCTGAAGCTGAAGGACGGCGGCCACTACGACGCTGAGGTCAAGACCACCTACAAGGCCAAGAA
GCCCGTGCAGCTGCCCGGCGCCTACAACGTCAACATCAAGTTGGACATCACCTCCCACAACGAGGACTAC
ACCATCGTGGAACAGTACGAACGCGCCGAGGGCCGCCACTCCACCGGCGGCATGGACGAGCTGTACAAGT
CCGGAGGGGATCGGTGGAGCTCCACCGGAGGAGGTGGATCTGTCGACATGACACTCCACGCCACCCGGGG
GGCTGCACTCCTCTCTTGGGTGAACAGTCTACACGTGGCTGACCCTGTGGAGGCTGTGCTGCAGCTCCAG
GACTGCAGCATCTTCATCAAGATCATTGACAGAATCCATGGCACTGAAGAGGGACAGCAAATCTTGAAGC
AGCCGGTGTCAGAGAGACTGGACTTTGTGTGCAGTTTTCTGCAGAAAAATCGAAAACATCCCTCTTCCCC
AGAATGCCTGGTATCTGCACAGAAGGTGCTAGAGGGATCAGAGCTGGAACTGGCGAAGATGACCATGCTG
CTCTTATACCACTCTACCATGAGCTCCAAAAGTCCCAGGGACTGGGAACAGTTTGAATATAAAATTCAGG
CTGAGTTGGCTGTCATTCTTAAATTTGTGCTGGACCATGAGGACGGGCTAAACCTTAATGAGGACCTAGA
GAACTTCCTACAGAAAGCTCCTGTGCCTTCTACCTGTTCTAGCACATTCCCTGAAGAGCTCTCCCCACCT
AGCCACCAGGCCAAGAGGGAGATTCGCTTCCTAGAGCTACAGAAGGTTGCCTCCTCTTCCAGTGGGAACA
ACTTTCTCTCAGGTTCTCCAGCTTCTCCCATGGGTGATATCCTGCAGACCCCACAGTTCCAGATGAGACG
GCTGAAGAAGCAGCTTGCTGATGAGAGAAGTAATAGGGATGAGCTGGAGCTGGAGCTAGCTGAGAACCGC
AAGCTCCTCACCGAGAAGGATGCACAGATAGCCATGATGCAGCAGCGCATTGACCGCCTAGCCCTGCTGA
ATGAGAAGCAGGCGGCCAGCCCACTGGAGCCCAAGGAGCTTGAGGAGCTGCGTGACAAGAATGAGAGCCT
TACCATGCGGCTGCATGAAACCCTGAAGCAGTGCCAGGACCTGAAGACAGAGAAGAGCCAGATGGATCGC
AAAATCAACCAGCTTTCGGAGGAGAATGGAGACCTTTCCTTTAAGCTGCGGGAGTTTGCCAGTCATCTGC
AGCAGCTACAGGATGCCCTCAATGAGCTGACGGAGGAGCACAGCAAGGCCACTCAGGAGTGGCTAGAGAA
GCAGGCCCAGCTGGAGAAGGAGCTCAGCGCAGCCCTGCAGGACAAGAAATGCCTTGAAGAGAAGAACGAA
ATCCTTCAGGGAAAACTTTCACAGCTGGAAGAACACTTGTCCCAGCTGCAGGATAACCCACCCCAGGAGA
AGGGCGAGGTGCTGGGTGATGTCTTGCAGCTGGAAACCTTGAAGCAAGAGGCAGCCACTCTTGCTGCAAA
CAACACACAGCTCCAAGCCAGGGTAGAGATGCTGGAGACTGAGCGAGGCCAGCAGGAAGCCAAGCTGCTT
GCTGAGCGGGGCCACTTCGAAGAAGAAAAGCAGCAGCTGTCTAGCCTGATCACTGACCTGCAGAGCTCCA
TCTCCAACCTCAGCCAGGCCAAGGAAGAGCTGGAGCAGGCCTCCCAGGCTCATGGGGCCCGGTTGACTGC
CCAGGTGGCCTCTCTGACCTCTGAGCTCACCACACTCAATGCCACCATCCAGCAACAGGATCAAGAACTG
GCTGGCCTGAAGCAGCAGGCCAAAGAGAAGCAGGCCCAGCTAGCACAGACCCTCCAACAGCAAGAACAGG
CCTCCCAGGGCCTCCGCCACCAGGTGGAGCAGCTAAGCAGTAGCCTGAAGCAGAAGGAGCAGCAGTTGAA
GGAGGTAGCGGAGAAGCAGGAGGCAACTAGGCAGGACCATGCCCAGCAACTGGCCACTGCTGCAGAGGAG
CGAGAGGCCTCCTTAAGGGAGCGGGATGCGGCTCTCAAGCAGCTGGAGGCACTGGAGAAGGAGAAGGCTG
CCAAGCTGGAGATTCTGCAGCAGCAACTTCAGGTGGCTAATGAAGCCCGGGACAGTGCCCAGACCTCAGT
GACACAGGCCCAGCGGGAGAAGGCAGAGCTGAGCCGGAAGGTGGAGGAACTCCAGGCCTGTGTTGAGACA
GCCCGCCAGGAACAGCATGAGGCCCAGGCCCAGGTTGCAGAGCTAGAGTTGCAGCTGCGGTCTGAGCAGC
AAAAAGCAACTGAGAAAGAAAGGGTGGCCCAGGAGAAGGACCAGCTCCAGGAGCAGCTCCAGGCCCTCAA
AGAGTCCTTGAAGGTCACCAAGGGCAGCCTTGAAGAGGAGAAGCGCAGGGCTGCAGATGCCCTGGAAGAG
CAGCAGCGTTGTATCTCTGAGCTGAAGGCAGAGACCCGAAGCCTGGTGGAGCAGCATAAGCGGGAACGAA
AGGAGCTGGAAGAAGAGAGGGCTGGGCGCAAGGGGCTGGAGGCTCGATTACAGCAGCTTGGGGAGGCCCA
TCAGGCTGAGACTGAAGTCCTGCGGCGGGAGCTGGCAGAGGCCATGGCTGCCCAGCACACAGCTGAGAGT
GAGTGTGAGCAGCTCGTCAAAGAAGTAGCTGCCTGGCGTGAGCGGTATGAGGATAGCCAGCAAGAGGAGG
CACAGTATGGCGCCATGTTCCAGGAACAGCTGATGACTTTGAAGGAGGAATGTGAGAAGGCCCGCCAGGA
GCTGCAGGAGGCAAAGGAGAAGGTGGCAGGCATAGAATCCCACAGCGAGCTCCAGATAAGCCGGCAGCAG
AACAAACTAGCTGAGCTCCATGCCAACCTGGCCAGAGCACTCCAGCAGGTCCAAGAGAAGGAAGTCAGGG
CCCAGAAGCTTGCAGATGACCTCTCCACTCTGCAGGAAAAGATGGCTGCCACCAGCAAAGAGGTGGCCCG
CTTGGAGACCTTGGTGCGCAAGGCAGGTGAGCAGCAGGAAACAGCCTCCCGGGAGTTAGTCAAGGAGCCT
GCGAGGGCAGGAGACAGACAGCCCGAGTGGCTGGAAGAGCAACAGGGACGCCAGTTCTGCAGCACACAGG
CAGCGCTGCAGGCTATGGAGCGGGAGGCAGAGCAGATGGGCAATGAGCTGGAACGGCTGCGGGCCGCGCT
GATGGAGAGCCAGGGGCAGCAGCAGGAGGAGCGTGGGCAGCAGGAAAGGGAGGTGGCGCGGCTGACCCAG
GAGCGGGGCCGTGCCCAGGCTGACCTTGCCCTGGAGAAGGCGGCCAGAGCAGAGCTTGAGATGCGGCTGC
AGAACGCCCTCAACGAGCAGCGTGTGGAGTTCGCTACCCTGCAAGAGGCACTGGCTCATGCCCTGACGGA
AAAGGAAGGCAAGGACCAGGAGTTGGCCAAGCTTCGTGGTCTGGAGGCAGCCCAGATAAAAGAGCTGGAG
GAACTTCGGCAAACCGTGAAGCAACTGAAGGAACAGCTGGCTAAGAAAGAAAAGGAGCACGCATCTGGCT
CAGGAGCCCAATCTGAGGCTGCTGGCAGGACAGAGCCAACAGGCCCCAAGCTGGAAGCACTGCGGGCAGA
GGTGAGCAAGCTGGAACAGCAATGCCAGAAGCAGCAGGAGCAGGCTGACAGCCTGGAACGCAGCCTCGAG
GCTGAGCGGGCCTCCCGGGCTGAGCGGGACAGTGCTCTGGAGACTCTGCAGGGCCAGTTAGAGGAGAAGG
CCCAGGAGCTAGGGCACAGTCAGAGTGCCTTAGCCTCGGCCCAACGGGAGTTGGCTGCCTTCCGCACCAA
GGTACAAGACCACAGCAAGGCTGAAGATGAGTGGAAGGCCCAGGTGGCCCGGGGCCGGCAAGAGGCTGAG
AGGAAAAATAGCCTCATCAGCAGCTTGGAGGAGGAGGTGTCCATCCTGAATCGCCAGGTCCTGGAGAAGG
AGGGGGAGAGCAAGGAGTTGAAGCGGCTGGTGATGGCCGAGTCAGAGAAGAGCCAGAAGCTGGAGGAGAG
GCTGCGCCTGCTGCAGGCAGAGACAGCCAGCAACAGTGCCAGAGCTGCAGAACGCAGCTCTGCTCTGCGG
GAGGAGGTGCAGAGCCTCCGGGAGGAGGCTGAGAAACAGCGGGTGGCTTCAGAGAACCTGCGGCAGGAGC
TGACCTCACAGGCTGAGCGTGCGGAGGAGCTGGGCCAAGAATTGAAGGCGTGGCAGGAGAAGTTCTTCCA
GAAAGAGCAGGCCCTCTCCACCCTGCAGCTCGAGCACACCAGCACACAGGCCCTGGTGAGTGAGCTGCTG
CCAGCTAAGCACCTCTGCCAGCAGCTGCAGGCCGAGCAGGCCGCTGCCGAGAAACGCCACCGTGAGGAGC
TGGAGCAGAGCAAGCAGGCCGCTGGGGGACTGCGGGCAGAGCTGCTGCGGGCCCAGCGGGAGCTTGGGGA
GCTGATTCCTCTGCGGCAGAAGGTGGCAGAGCAGGAGCGAACAGCTCAGCAGCTGCGGGCAGAGAAGGCC
AGCTATGCAGAGCAGCTGAGCATGCTGAAGAAGGCGCATGGCCTGCTGGCAGAGGAGAACCGGGGGCTGG
GTGAGCGGGCCAACCTTGGCCGGCAGTTTCTGGAAGTGGAGTTGGACCAGGCCCGGGAAAAGTATGTCCA
AGAGTTGGCAGCCGTACGTGCTGATGCTGAGACCCGTCTGGCTGAGGTGCAGCGAGAAGCACAGAGCACT
GCCCGGGAGCTGGAGGTGATGACTGCCAAGTATGAGGGTGCCAAGGTCAAGGTCCTGGAGGAGAGGCAGC
GGTTCCAGGAAGAGAGGCAGAAACTCACTGCCCAGGTGGAGCAGCTAGAGGTATTTCAGAGAGAGCAAAC
TAAGCAGGTGGAAGAACTGAGTAAGAAACTGGCTGACTCTGACCAAGCCAGCAAGGTGCAGCAGCAGAAG
CTGAAGGCTGTCCAGGCTCAGGGAGGCGAGAGCCAGCAGGAGGCCCAGCGCTTCCAGGCCCAGCTGAATG
AACTGCAAGCCCAGTTGAGCCAGAAGGAGCAGGCAGCTGAGCACTATAAGCTGCAGATGGAGAAAGCCAA
AACACATTATGATGCCAAGAAGCAGCAGAACCAAGAGCTGCAGGAGCAGCTGCGGAGCCTGGAGCAGCTG
CAGAAGGAAAACAAAGAGCTGCGAGCTGAAGCTGAACGGCTGGGCCATGAGCTACAGCAGGCTGGGCTGA
AGACCAAGGAGGCTGAACAGACCTGCCGCCACCTTACTGCCCAGGTGCGCAGCCTGGAGGCACAGGTTGC
CCATGCAGACCAGCAGCTTCGAGACCTGGGCAAATTCCAGGTGGCAACTGATGCTTTAAAGAGCCGTGAG
CCCCAGGCTAAGCCCCAGCTGGACTTGAGTATTGACAGCCTGGATCTGAGCTGCGAGGAGGGGACCCCAC
TCAGTATCACCAGCAAGCTGCCTCGTACCCAGCCAGACGGCACCAGCGTCCCTGGAGAACCAGCCTCACC
TATCTCCCAGCGCCTGCCCCCCAAGGTAGAATCCCTGGAGAGTCTCTACTTCACTCCCATCCCTGCTCGG
AGTCAGGCCCCCCTGGAGAGCAGCCTGGACTCCCTGGGAGACGTCTTCCTGGACTCGGGTCGTAAGACCC
GCTCCGCTCGTCGGCGCACCACGCAGATCATCAACATCACCATGACCAAGAAGCTAGATGTGGAAGAGCC
AGACAGCGCCAACTCATCGTTCTACAGCACGCGGTCTGCTCCTGCTTCCCAGGCTAGCCTGCGAGCCACC
TCCTCTACTCAGTCTCTAGCTCGCCTGGGTTCTCCCGATTATGGCAACTCAGCCCTGCTCAGCTTGCCTG
GCTACCGCCCCACCACTCGCAGTTCTGCTCGTCGTTCCCAGGCCGGGGTGTCCAGTGGGGCCCCTCCAGG
AAGGAACAGCTTCTACATGGGCACTTGCCAGGATGAGCCTGAGCAGCTGGATGACTGGAACCGCATTGCA
GAGCTGCAGCAGCGCAATCGAGTGTGCCCCCCACATCTGAAGACCTGCTATCCCCTGGAGTCCAGGCCTT
CCCTGAGCCTGGGCACCATCACAGATGAGGAGATGAAAACTGGAGACCCCCAAGAGACCCTGCGCCGAGC
CAGCATGCAGCCAATCCAGATAGCCGAGGGCACTGGCATCACCACCCGGCAGCAGCGCAAACGGGTCTCC
CTAGAGCCCCACCAGGGCCCTGGAACTCCTGAGTCTAAGAAGGCCACCAGCTGTTTCCCACGCCCCATGA
CTCCCCGAGACCGACATGAAGGGCGCAAACAGAGCACTACTGAGGCCCAGAAGAAAGCAGCTCCAGCTTC
TACTAAACAGGCTGACCGGCGCCAGTCGATGGCCTTCAGCATCCTCAACACACCCAAGAAGCTAGGGAAC
AGCCTTCTGCGGCGGGGAGCCTCAAAGAAGGCCCTGTCCAAGGCTTCCCCCAACACTCGCAGTGGAACCC
GCCGTTCTCCGCGCATTGCCACCACCACAGCCAGTGCCGCCACTGCTGCCGCCATTGGTGCCACCCCTCG
AGCCAAGGGCAAGGCAAAGCACTAAACCGGTGGATCCAGATCTCTGCAGCATATGTCTAGAGGATCATAA
TCAGCCATACCACATTTGTAGAGGTTTTACTTGCTTTAAAAAACCTCCCACACCTCCCCCTGAACCTGAA
ACATAAAATGAATGCAATTGTTGTTGTTAACTTGTTTATTGCAGCTTATAATGGTTACAAATAAAGCAAT
AGCATCACAAATTTCACAAATAAAGCATTTTTTTCACTGCCGACGTCAGGTGGCACTTTTCGGGGTTGGG
GTTGCGCCTTTTCCAAGGCAGCCCTGGGTTTGCGCAGGGACGCGGCTGCTCTGGGCGTGGTTCCGGGAAA
CGCAGCGGCGCCGACCCTGGGTCTCGCACATTCTTCACGTCCGTTCGCAGCGTCACCCGGATCTTCGCCG
CTACCCTTGTGGGCCCCCCGGCGACGCTTCCTGCTCCGCCCCTAAGTCGGGAAGGTTCCTTGCGGTTCGC
GGCGTGCCGGACGTGACAAACGGAAGCCGCACGTCTCACTAGTACCCTCGCAGACGGACAGCGCCAGGGA
GCAATGGCAGCGCGCCGACCGCGATGGGCTGTGGCCAATAGCGGCTGCTCAGCAGGGCGCGCCGAGAGCA
GCGGCCGGGAAGGGGCGGTGCGGGAGGCGGGGTGTGGGGCGGTAGTGTGGGCCCTGTTCCTGCCCGCGCG
GTGTTCCGCATTCTGCAAGCCTCCGGAGCGCACGTCGGCAGTCGGCTCCCTCGTTGACCGAATCACCGAC
CTCTCTCCCCAGGGGGATCCACCGGAGCTTACCATGGATAGATCCGGAAAGCCTGAACTCACCGCGACGT
CTGTCGAGAAGTTTCTGATCGAAAAGTTCGACAGCGTCTCCGACCTGATGCAGCTCTCGGAGGGCGAAGA
ATCTCGTGCTTTCAGCTTCGATGTAGGAGGGCGTGGATATGTCCTGCGGGTAAATAGCTGCGCCGATGGT
TTCTACAAAGATCGTTATGTTTATCGGCACTTTGCATCGGCCGCGCTCCCGATTCCGGAAGTGCTTGACA
TTGGGGAATTCAGCGAGAGCCTGACCTATTGCATCTCCCGCCGTGCACAGGGTGTCACGTTGCAAGACCT
GCCTGAAACCGAACTGCCCGCTGTTCTGCAGCCGGTCGCGGAGGCCATGGATGCGATCGCTGCGGCCGAT
CTTAGCCAGACGAGCGGGTTCGGCCCATTCGGACCGCAAGGAATCGGTCAATACACTACATGGCGTGATT
TCATATGCGCGATTGCTGATCCCCATGTGTATCACTGGCAAACTGTGATGGACGACACCGTCAGTGCGTC
CGTCGCGCAGGCTCTCGATGAGCTGATGCTTTGGGCCGAGGACTGCCCCGAAGTCCGGCACCTCGTGCAC
GCGGATTTCGGCTCCAACAATGTCCTGACGGACAATGGCCGCATAACAGCGGTCATTGACTGGAGCGAGG
CGATGTTCGGGGATTCCCAATACGAGGTCGCCAACATCTTCTTCTGGAGGCCGTGGTTGGCTTGTATGGA
GCAGCAGACGCGCTACTTCGAGCGGAGGCATCCGGAGCTTGCAGGATCGCCGCGGCTCCGGGCGTATATG
CTCCGCATTGGTCTTGACCAACTCTATCAGAGCTTGGTTGACGGCAATTTCGATGATGCAGCTTGGGCGC
AGGGTCGATGCGACGCAATCGTCCGATCCGGAGCCGGGACTGTCGGGCGTACACAAATCGCCCGCAGAAG
CGCGGCCGTCTGGACCGATGGCTGTGTAGAAGTACTCGCCGATAGTGGAAACCGACGCCCCAGCACTCGT
CCGAGGGCAAAGGAATAGAGTAGATGCCGACCGAACAAGAGCTGATTTCGAGAACGCCTCAGCCAGCAAC
TCGCGCGAGCCTAGCAAGGCAAATGCGAGAGAACGGCCTTACGCTTGGTGGCACAGTTCTCGTCCACAGT
TCGCTAAGCTCGCTCGGCTGGGTCGCGGGAGGGCCGGTCGCAGTGATTCAGGCCCTTCTGGATTGTGTTG
GTCCCCAGGGCACGATTGTCATGCCCACGCACTCGGGTGATCTGACTGATCCCGCAGATTGGAGATCGCC
GCCCGTGCCTGCCGATTGGGTGCAGATCTAGAGCTCGCTGATCAGCCTCGACTGTGCCTCTAGTTGCCAG
CCATCTGTTGTTTGCCCCTCCCCCGTGCCTTCCTTGACCCTGGAAGGTGCCACTCCCACTGTCCTTTCCT
AATAAAATGAGGAAATTGCATCGCATTGTCTGAGTAGGTGTCATTCTATTCTGGGGGGTGGGGTGGGGCA
GGACAGCAAGGGGGAGGATTGGGAAGACAATAGCAGGCATGCTGGGGATGCGGTGGGCTCTATGGCTTCT
GAGGCGGAAAGAACCAGCTGGGGCTCGATGAGGGAGCTGCGGTGGAGGAGGTGGAGAGAAGGCCGCACCC
TTCTGGGCAGGGGGAGGGGAGTGCCGCAATACCTTTATGGGAGTTCTCTGCTGCCTCCCGTCTTGTAAGG
ACCGCCCTGGGCCTGGAAGAAGCCCTCCCTCCTTTCCTCCTCGCGTGATCTCGTCATCGCCTCCATGTCG
AGTCGCTTCTCGATTATGGGCGGGATTCTTTTGCCTAGGCTTAAGGGGCTAACTTGGTCCCTGGGCGTTG
CCCTGCAGGGGAGTGAGCAGCTGTAAGATTTGAGGGGCGACTCCGATTAGTTTATCTTCCCACGGACTAG
AGTTGGTGTCGAGGTTATTGTAATAAGGGTGGGGTAGGGAAATGGAGCTTAGTCATTCACCTGGGGCTGA
TTTTATGCAACGAGACTGCGGATTATCACTACTTATCATTTTTGGAGCATTTTTCTAGAGACAGACATAA
AGCATGATCACCTGAGTTTTATACCATTTGAGACCCTTGCTGCACCACCAAAGTGTAGCATCAGGTTAAA
TCTTAATAGAAAAATTTTAGCTTTTGCTTGAGAAACCAGTGCTTCCCTCCCTCACCCTCTCTCCCCAGGC
TCTCTACCCCTTTGCATCCCTACCAGGCATCTTAGCAACTCTCACTCATACTTGATCCCATTTTCCATTT
GTTGTACTTGCTCCTCTAGTATTCAGACATAGCACTAGCTTTCTCCCTCTCTTGATCTTGGGTAGCCTGG
TGTCTCGCGAAACCAGACAGATTGGTTCCACCACAAATTAAGGCTTGAGCTGGGGCTTGACTCTTACCCA
GCAGTGCTTTTATTCCTCCCTAGTTCACGTTCTTAAATGTTTATCTTGATTTTCATTTTATCCTTTTTCC
TTAGCTGGGATTCTGTCCCTGACCGTCTTCACAGTCCAGGTGATCTTGACTACTGCTTTACAGAGAATTG
GATCTGAGGTTAGGCAACATCTCCCTTTTTCTTCCTCTAAATACCTCTCATTTCTGTTCTTACCAGTTAG
TAACTGATCTCAGATGCCTGTGTGATAGCTGGTACCCAGCTTTTGTTCCCTTTAGTGAGGGTTAATTGCG
CGCTTGGCGTAATCATGGTCATAGCTGTTTCCTGTGTGAAATTGTTATCCGCTCACAATTCCACACAACA
TACGAGCCGGAAGCATAAAGTGTAAAGCCTGGGGTGCCTAATGAGTGAGCTAACTCACATTAATTGCGTT
GCGCTCACTGCCCGCTTTCCAGTCGGGAAACCTGTCGTGCCAGCTGCATTAATGAATCGGCCAACGCGCG
GGGAGAGGCGGTTTGCGTATTGGGCGCTCTTCCGCTTCCTCGCTCACTGACTCGCTGCGCTCGGTCGTTC
GGCTGCGGCGAGCGGTATCAGCTCACTCAAAGGCGGTAATACGGTTATCCACAGAATCAGGGGATAACGC
AGGAAAGAACATGTGAGCAAAAGGCCAGCAAAAGGCCAGGAACCGTAAAAAGGCCGCGTTGCTGGCGTTT
TTCCATAGGCTCCGCCCCCCTGACGAGCATCACAAAAATCGACGCTCAAGTCAGAGGTGGCGAAACCCGA
CAGGACTATAAAGATACCAGGCGTTTCCCCCTGGAAGCTCCCTCGTGCGCTCTCCTGTTCCGACCCTGCC
GCTTACCGGATACCTGTCCGCCTTTCTCCCTTCGGGAAGCGTGGCGCTTTCTCATAGCTCACGCTGTAGG
TATCTCAGTTCGGTGTAGGTCGTTCGCTCCAAGCTGGGCTGTGTGCACGAACCCCCCGTTCAGCCCGACC
GCTGCGCCTTATCCGGTAACTATCGTCTTGAGTCCAACCCGGTAAGACACGACTTATCGCCACTGGCAGC
AGCCACTGGTAACAGGATTAGCAGAGCGAGGTATGTAGGCGGTGCTACAGAGTTCTTGAAGTGGTGGCCT
AACTACGGCTACACTAGAAGGACAGTATTTGGTATCTGCGCTCTGCTGAAGCCAGTTACCTTCGGAAAAA
GAGTTGGTAGCTCTTGATCCGGCAAACAAACCACCGCTGGTAGCGGTGGTTTTTTTGTTTGCAAGCAGCA
GATTACGCGCAGAAAAAAAGGATCTCAAGAAGATCCTTTGATCTTTTCTACGGGGTCTGACGCTCAGTGG
AACGAAAACTCACGTTAAGGGATTTTGGTCATGAGATTATCAAAAAGGATCTTCACCTAGATCCTTTTAA
ATTAAAAATGAAGTTTTAAATCAATCTAAAGTATATATGAGTAAACTTGGTCTGACAGTTACCAATGCTT
AATCAGTGAGGCACCTATCTCAGCGATCTGTCTATTTCGTTCATCCATAGTTGCCTGACTCCCCGTCGTG
TAGATAACTACGATACGGGAGGGCTTACCATCTGGCCCCAGTGCTGCAATGATACCGCGAGACCCACGCT
CACCGGCTCCAGATTTATCAGCAATAAACCAGCCAGCCGGAAGGGCCGAGCGCAGAAGTGGTCCTGCAAC
TTTATCCGCCTCCATCCAGTCTATTAATTGTTGCCGGGAAGCTAGAGTAAGTAGTTCGCCAGTTAATAGT
TTGCGCAACGTTGTTGCCATTGCTACAGGCATCGTGGTGTCACGCTCGTCGTTTGGTATGGCTTCATTCA
GCTCCGGTTCCCAACGATCAAGGCGAGTTACATGATCCCCCATGTTGTGCAAAAAAGCGGTTAGCTCCTT
CGGTCCTCCGATCGTTGTCAGAAGTAAGTTGGCCGCAGTGTTATCACTCATGGTTATGGCAGCACTGCAT
AATTCTCTTACTGTCATGCCATCCGTAAGATGCTTTTCTGTGACTGGTGAGTACTCAACCAAGTCATTCT
GAGAATAGTGTATGCGGCGACCGAGTTGCTCTTGCCCGGCGTCAATACGGGATAATACCGCGCCACATAG
CAGAACTTTAAAAGTGCTCATCATTGGAAAACGTTCTTCGGGGCGAAAACTCTCAAGGATCTTACCGCTG
TTGAGATCCAGTTCGATGTAACCCACTCGTGCACCCAACTGATCTTCAGCATCTTTTACTTTCACCAGCG
TTTCTGGGTGAGCAAAAACAGGAAGGCAAAATGCCGCAAAAAAGGGAATAAGGGCGACACGGAAATGTTG
AATACTCATACTCTTCCTTTTTCAATATTATTGAAGCATTTATCAGGGTTATTGTCTCATGAGCGGATAC
ATATTTGAATGTATTTAGAAAAATAAACAAATAGGGGTTCCGCGCACATTTCCCCGAAAAGTGCCAC
