Features (pLannotate 1.2.2; 24 found; start..end, strand, type, name):
     30..458     -  rep_origin     f1 ori (sequence partly withheld): f1 bacteriophage origin of replication; arrow indicates direction of (+) strand synthesis
    463..618     -  CDS            lacZα (fragment): LacZα fragment of β-galactosidase; lacZ fragment
    626..644     +  promoter       T7 promoter: promoter for bacteriophage T7 RNA polymerase
   1165..1213    +  polyA_signal   poly(A) signal: synthetic polyadenylation signal
   1227..1318    +  misc_feature   pause site: RNA polymerase II transcriptional pause signal from the human α2 globin gene
   1322..1689    +  promoter       TRE3GS promoter: 3rd-generation Tet-responsive promoter that can be activated by binding of Tet-On® 3G, modified to eliminate binding sites for endogenous mammalian transcription factors
   1710..2417    +  CDS            mCherry: mCherry is a basic (constitutively fluorescent) red fluorescent protein published in 2004, derived from Discosoma sp.. It is reported to be a very rapidly-maturing monomer with low acid sensitivity.
   2466..7115    +  CDS            NUMA1 (fragment): NUMA1_HUMAN - Also known as NMP22 From Homo sapiens (Human).
   7108..8811    +  CDS            NUMA1 (fragment): NUMA1_HUMAN - Also known as NMP22 From Homo sapiens (Human).
   8852..8935    +  CDS            large T antigen (fragment): large T antigen from SV40 (simian virus 40)
   8958..9039    +  polyA_signal   SV40 poly(A) signal: SV40 polyadenylation signal
   9061..9571    +  promoter       hPGK promoter: human phosphoglycerate kinase 1 promoter
   9607..10627   +  CDS            HygR (fragment): aminoglycoside phosphotransferase from E. coli; aph(4)-Ia; confers resistance to hygromycin
  10645..10923   +  CDS            yokD (fragment): YOKD_BACSU - Experimental evidence at protein level: Swiss-Prot protein existence level 1. May contribute to antibiotic resistance. From Bacillus subtilis (strain 168).
  10943..11167   +  polyA_signal   bGH poly(A) signal: bovine growth hormone polyadenylation signal
  11171..11192   +  promoter       SV40 promoter (fragment): SV40 enhancer and early promoter
  12268..12286   -  promoter       T3 promoter: promoter for bacteriophage T3 RNA polymerase
  12329..12351   -  protein_bind   lac operator (fragment): The lac repressor binds to the lac operator to inhibit transcription in E. coli. This inhibition can be relieved by adding lactose or isopropyl-β-D-thiogalactopyranoside (IPTG). lac repressor encoded by lacI
  12355..12385   -  promoter       lac promoter: promoter for the E. coli lac operon
  12400..12421   -  protein_bind   CAP binding site: CAP binding activates transcription in the presence of cAMP. E. coli catabolite activator protein
  12434..12526   -  CDS            lacI (fragment): lac repressor; lacI; The lac repressor binds to the lac operator to inhibit transcription in E. coli. This inhibition can be relieved by adding lactose or isopropyl-β-D-thiogalactopyranoside (IPTG).
  12709..13297   -  rep_origin     ori: high-copy-number ColE1/pMB1/pBR322/pUC origin of replication
  13468..14328   -  CDS            AmpR: β-lactamase; bla; confers resistance to ampicillin, carbenicillin, and related antibiotics
  14329..14433   -  promoter       AmpR promoter: bla
>Addgene plasmid #114717 | pTK503 | addgene full sequence | sequence record 225309 | Addgene NGS Result
CTAAATTGTAAGCGTTAATATTTTGTTAAAATTCGCGTTAAATTTTTGTTAAATCAGCTCATTTTTTAAC
CAATAGGCCGAAATCGGCAAAATCCCTTATAAATCAAAAGAATAGACCGAGATAGGGT
[37 nt withheld, positions 129-165]
AAAGAACGTGGACTCCAACGTCAAAGG
[49 nt withheld, positions 193-241]
T
[91 nt withheld, positions 243-333]
G
[124 nt withheld, positions 335-458]
CCCATTCGCCATTCAGGCTGCGCAACTGTTGGGAAGGGCGATCGGTGCGGGCCTCTTCGCTATTACGCCA
GCTGGCGAAAGGGGGATGTGCTGCAAGGCGATTAAGTTGGGTAACGCCAGGGTTTTCCCAGTCACGACGT
TGTAAAACGACGGCCAGTGAGCGCGCGTAATACGACTCACTATAGGGCGAATTGGAGCTCGGAACTCTGG
TGGGAGGGGAGGGTCAGTGAAATTGGCTCTGGCGCGGGCGTCCTCCCACCCTCCCCTTCCTTCGGGGGAG
TCGGTTTACCCGCCGCCTGCTTGTCTTCGACACCTGATTGGCTGTCGAAGCTGTGGGACCGGGCCCTTGC
TACTGGCTCGAGTCTCACATGAGCGAAACCACTGCGCGGGGCGCGGGGGTGGCGGGGAGGCGGGCGTTGG
TACGGTCCTCCCCGAGGCCGAGCGCCGCAGTGTCTGGCCCCGCGCCCCTGCGCAACGTGGCAGGAAGCGC
GCGCTGGAGGCGGGGGCGGGCTGCCGGCCGAGACTTCTGGATGGCGGCGGCCGCGGCTCCGCCCCGGGTT
CCCACCGCCTGAAGGGCGAGACAAGCCCGACCTGCTACAGGCACTCGTGGGGGTGGGGGAGGAGCGGGGG
TCGGTCCGGCTGGTTTGTGGGTGGGAGGCGCTTGTTCTCCAAAAACCGGCGCGCGTTGTGGAATTATCAC
CTCGAGAATAAAATATCTTTATTTTCATTACATCTGTGTGTTGGTTTTTTGTGTGAATCGATAGTACTAA
CATACGCTCTCCATCAAAACAAAACGAAACAAAACAAACTAGCAAAATAGGCTGTCCCCAGTGCAAGTGC
AGGTGCCAGAACATTTCTCTCTCGAGTTTACTCCCTATCAGTGATAGAGAACGTATGAAGAGTTTACTCC
CTATCAGTGATAGAGAACGTATGCAGACTTTACTCCCTATCAGTGATAGAGAACGTATAAGGAGTTTACT
CCCTATCAGTGATAGAGAACGTATGACCAGTTTACTCCCTATCAGTGATAGAGAACGTATCTACAGTTTA
CTCCCTATCAGTGATAGAGAACGTATATCCAGTTTACTCCCTATCAGTGATAGAGAACGTATAAGCTTTG
CTTATGTAAACCAGGGCGCCTATAAAAGAGTGCTGATTTTTTGAGTAAACTTCAATTCCACAACACTTTT
GTCTTATACCAACTTTCCGTACCACTTCCTACCCTCGTAAAGAATTCGCGGCCGCACGCGTATGGTGAGC
AAGGGCGAGGAGGATAACATGGCCATCATCAAGGAGTTCATGCGCTTCAAGGTGCACATGGAGGGCTCCG
TGAACGGCCACGAGTTCGAGATCGAGGGCGAGGGCGAGGGCCGCCCCTACGAGGGCACCCAGACCGCCAA
GCTGAAGGTGACCAAGGGTGGCCCCCTGCCCTTCGCCTGGGACATCCTGTCCCCTCAGTTCATGTACGGC
TCCAAGGCCTACGTGAAGCACCCCGCCGACATCCCCGACTACTTGAAGCTGTCCTTCCCCGAGGGCTTCA
AGTGGGAGCGCGTGATGAACTTCGAGGACGGCGGCGTGGTGACCGTGACCCAGGACTCCTCCCTGCAGGA
CGGCGAGTTCATCTACAAGGTGAAGCTGCGCGGCACCAACTTCCCCTCCGACGGCCCCGTAATGCAGAAG
AAGACCATGGGCTGGGAGGCCTCCTCCGAGCGGATGTACCCCGAGGACGGCGCCCTGAAGGGCGAGATCA
AGCAGAGGCTGAAGCTGAAGGACGGCGGCCACTACGACGCTGAGGTCAAGACCACCTACAAGGCCAAGAA
GCCCGTGCAGCTGCCCGGCGCCTACAACGTCAACATCAAGTTGGACATCACCTCCCACAACGAGGACTAC
ACCATCGTGGAACAGTACGAACGCGCCGAGGGCCGCCACTCCACCGGCGGCATGGACGAGCTGTACAAGT
CCGGAGGGGATCGGTGGAGCTCCACCGGAGGAGGTGGATCTGTCGACATGACACTCCACGCCACCCGGGG
GGCTGCACTCCTCTCTTGGGTGAACAGTCTACACGTGGCTGACCCTGTGGAGGCTGTGCTGCAGCTCCAG
GACTGCAGCATCTTCATCAAGATCATTGACAGAATCCATGGCACTGAAGAGGGACAGCAAATCTTGAAGC
AGCCGGTGTCAGAGAGACTGGACTTTGTGTGCAGTTTTCTGCAGAAAAATCGAAAACATCCCTCTTCCCC
AGAATGCCTGGTATCTGCACAGAAGGTGCTAGAGGGATCAGAGCTGGAACTGGCGAAGATGACCATGCTG
CTCTTATACCACTCTACCATGAGCTCCAAAAGTCCCAGGGACTGGGAACAGTTTGAATATAAAATTCAGG
CTGAGTTGGCTGTCATTCTTAAATTTGTGCTGGACCATGAGGACGGGCTAAACCTTAATGAGGACCTAGA
GAACTTCCTACAGAAAGCTCCTGTGCCTTCTACCTGTTCTAGCACATTCCCTGAAGAGCTCTCCCCACCT
AGCCACCAGGCCAAGAGGGAGATTCGCTTCCTAGAGCTACAGAAGGTTGCCTCCTCTTCCAGTGGGAACA
ACTTTCTCTCAGGTTCTCCAGCTTCTCCCATGGGTGATATCCTGCAGACCCCACAGTTCCAGATGAGACG
GCTGAAGAAGCAGCTTGCTGATGAGAGAAGTAATAGGGATGAGCTGGAGCTGGAGCTAGCTGAGAACCGC
AAGCTCCTCACCGAGAAGGATGCACAGATAGCCATGATGCAGCAGCGCATTGACCGCCTAGCCCTGCTGA
ATGAGAAGCAGGCGGCCAGCCCACTGGAGCCCAAGGAGCTTGAGGAGCTGCGTGACAAGAATGAGAGCCT
TACCATGCGGCTGCATGAAACCCTGAAGCAGTGCCAGGACCTGAAGACAGAGAAGAGCCAGATGGATCGC
AAAATCAACCAGCTTTCGGAGGAGAATGGAGACCTTTCCTTTAAGCTGCGGGAGTTTGCCAGTCATCTGC
AGCAGCTACAGGATGCCCTCAATGAGCTGACGGAGGAGCACAGCAAGGCCACTCAGGAGTGGCTAGAGAA
GCAGGCCCAGCTGGAGAAGGAGCTCAGCGCAGCCCTGCAGGACAAGAAATGCCTTGAAGAGAAGAACGAA
ATCCTTCAGGGAAAACTTTCACAGCTGGAAGAACACTTGTCCCAGCTGCAGGATAACCCACCCCAGGAGA
AGGGCGAGGTGCTGGGTGATGTCTTGCAGCTGGAAACCTTGAAGCAAGAGGCAGCCACTCTTGCTGCAAA
CAACACACAGCTCCAAGCCAGGGTAGAGATGCTGGAGACTGAGCGAGGCCAGCAGGAAGCCAAGCTGCTT
GCTGAGCGGGGCCACTTCGAAGAAGAAAAGCAGCAGCTGTCTAGCCTGATCACTGACCTGCAGAGCTCCA
TCTCCAACCTCAGCCAGGCCAAGGAAGAGCTGGAGCAGGCCTCCCAGGCTCATGGGGCCCGGTTGACTGC
CCAGGTGGCCTCTCTGACCTCTGAGCTCACCACACTCAATGCCACCATCCAGCAACAGGATCAAGAACTG
GCTGGCCTGAAGCAGCAGGCCAAAGAGAAGCAGGCCCAGCTAGCACAGACCCTCCAACAGCAAGAACAGG
CCTCCCAGGGCCTCCGCCACCAGGTGGAGCAGCTAAGCAGTAGCCTGAAGCAGAAGGAGCAGCAGTTGAA
GGAGGTAGCGGAGAAGCAGGAGGCAACTAGGCAGGACCATGCCCAGCAACTGGCCACTGCTGCAGAGGAG
CGAGAGGCCTCCTTAAGGGAGCGGGATGCGGCTCTCAAGCAGCTGGAGGCACTGGAGAAGGAGAAGGCTG
CCAAGCTGGAGATTCTGCAGCAGCAACTTCAGGTGGCTAATGAAGCCCGGGACAGTGCCCAGACCTCAGT
GACACAGGCCCAGCGGGAGAAGGCAGAGCTGAGCCGGAAGGTGGAGGAACTCCAGGCCTGTGTTGAGACA
GCCCGCCAGGAACAGCATGAGGCCCAGGCCCAGGTTGCAGAGCTAGAGTTGCAGCTGCGGTCTGAGCAGC
AAAAAGCAACTGAGAAAGAAAGGGTGGCCCAGGAGAAGGACCAGCTCCAGGAGCAGCTCCAGGCCCTCAA
AGAGTCCTTGAAGGTCACCAAGGGCAGCCTTGAAGAGGAGAAGCGCAGGGCTGCAGATGCCCTGGAAGAG
CAGCAGCGTTGTATCTCTGAGCTGAAGGCAGAGACCCGAAGCCTGGTGGAGCAGCATAAGCGGGAACGAA
AGGAGCTGGAAGAAGAGAGGGCTGGGCGCAAGGGGCTGGAGGCTCGATTACAGCAGCTTGGGGAGGCCCA
TCAGGCTGAGACTGAAGTCCTGCGGCGGGAGCTGGCAGAGGCCATGGCTGCCCAGCACACAGCTGAGAGT
GAGTGTGAGCAGCTCGTCAAAGAAGTAGCTGCCTGGCGTGAGCGGTATGAGGATAGCCAGCAAGAGGAGG
CACAGTATGGCGCCATGTTCCAGGAACAGCTGATGACTTTGAAGGAGGAATGTGAGAAGGCCCGCCAGGA
GCTGCAGGAGGCAAAGGAGAAGGTGGCAGGCATAGAATCCCACAGCGAGCTCCAGATAAGCCGGCAGCAG
AACAAACTAGCTGAGCTCCATGCCAACCTGGCCAGAGCACTCCAGCAGGTCCAAGAGAAGGAAGTCAGGG
CCCAGAAGCTTGCAGATGACCTCTCCACTCTGCAGGAAAAGATGGCTGCCACCAGCAAAGAGGTGGCCCG
CTTGGAGACCTTGGTGCGCAAGGCAGGTGAGCAGCAGGAAACAGCCTCCCGGGAGTTAGTCAAGGAGCCT
GCGAGGGCAGGAGACAGACAGCCCGAGTGGCTGGAAGAGCAACAGGGACGCCAGTTCTGCAGCACACAGG
CAGCGCTGCAGGCTATGGAGCGGGAGGCAGAGCAGATGGGCAATGAGCTGGAACGGCTGCGGGCCGCGCT
GATGGAGAGCCAGGGGCAGCAGCAGGAGGAGCGTGGGCAGCAGGAAAGGGAGGTGGCGCGGCTGACCCAG
GAGCGGGGCCGTGCCCAGGCTGACCTTGCCCTGGAGAAGGCGGCCAGAGCAGAGCTTGAGATGCGGCTGC
AGAACGCCCTCAACGAGCAGCGTGTGGAGTTCGCTACCCTGCAAGAGGCACTGGCTCATGCCCTGACGGA
AAAGGAAGGCAAGGACCAGGAGTTGGCCAAGCTTCGTGGTCTGGAGGCAGCCCAGATAAAAGAGCTGGAG
GAACTTCGGCAAACCGTGAAGCAACTGAAGGAACAGCTGGCTAAGAAAGAAAAGGAGCACGCATCTGGCT
CAGGAGCCCAATCTGAGGCTGCTGGCAGGACAGAGCCAACAGGCCCCAAGCTGGAAGCACTGCGGGCAGA
GGTGAGCAAGCTGGAACAGCAATGCCAGAAGCAGCAGGAGCAGGCTGACAGCCTGGAACGCAGCCTCGAG
GCTGAGCGGGCCTCCCGGGCTGAGCGGGACAGTGCTCTGGAGACTCTGCAGGGCCAGTTAGAGGAGAAGG
CCCAGGAGCTAGGGCACAGTCAGAGTGCCTTAGCCTCGGCCCAACGGGAGTTGGCTGCCTTCCGCACCAA
GGTACAAGACCACAGCAAGGCTGAAGATGAGTGGAAGGCCCAGGTGGCCCGGGGCCGGCAAGAGGCTGAG
AGGAAAAATAGCCTCATCAGCAGCTTGGAGGAGGAGGTGTCCATCCTGAATCGCCAGGTCCTGGAGAAGG
AGGGGGAGAGCAAGGAGTTGAAGCGGCTGGTGATGGCCGAGTCAGAGAAGAGCCAGAAGCTGGAGGAGAG
GCTGCGCCTGCTGCAGGCAGAGACAGCCAGCAACAGTGCCAGAGCTGCAGAACGCAGCTCTGCTCTGCGG
GAGGAGGTGCAGAGCCTCCGGGAGGAGGCTGAGAAACAGCGGGTGGCTTCAGAGAACCTGCGGCAGGAGC
TGACCTCACAGGCTGAGCGTGCGGAGGAGCTGGGCCAAGAATTGAAGGCGTGGCAGGAGAAGTTCTTCCA
GAAAGAGCAGGCCCTCTCCACCCTGCAGCTCGAGCACACCAGCACACAGGCCCTGGTGAGTGAGCTGCTG
CCAGCTAAGCACCTCTGCCAGCAGCTGCAGGCCGAGCAGGCCGCTGCCGAGAAACGCCACCGTGAGGAGC
TGGAGCAGAGCAAGCAGGCCGCTGGGGGACTGCGGGCAGAGCTGCTGCGGGCCCAGCGGGAGCTTGGGGA
GCTGATTCCTCTGCGGCAGAAGGTGGCAGAGCAGGAGCGAACAGCTCAGCAGCTGCGGGCAGAGAAGGCC
AGCTATGCAGAGCAGCTGAGCATGCTGAAGAAGGCGCATGGCCTGCTGGCAGAGGAGAACCGGGGGCTGG
GTGAGCGGGCCAACCTTGGCCGGCAGTTTCTGGAAGTGGAGTTGGACCAGGCCCGGGAAAAGTATGTCCA
AGAGTTGGCAGCCGTACGTGCTGATGCTGAGACCCGTCTGGCTGAGGTGCAGCGAGAAGCACAGAGCACT
GCCCGGGAGCTGGAGGTGATGACTGCCAAGTATGAGGGTGCCAAGGTCAAGGTCCTGGAGGAGAGGCAGC
GGTTCCAGGAAGAGAGGCAGAAACTCACTGCCCAGGTGGAAGAACTGAGTAAGAAACTGGCTGACTCTGA
CCAAGCCAGYGGAAGAACTGAGTAAGAAACTGGCTGACTCTGACCAAGCCAGCAAGGTGCAGCAGCAGAA
GCTGAAGGCTGTCCAGGCTCAGGGAGGCGAGAGCCAGCAGGAGGCCCAGCGCTTCCAGGCCCAGCTGAAT
GAACTGCAAGCCCAGTTGAGCCAGAAGGAGCAGGCAGCTGAGCACTATAAGCTGCAGATGGAGAAAGCCA
AAACACATTATGATGCCAAGAAGCAGCAGAACCAAGAGCTGCAGGAGCAGCTGCGGAGCCTGGAGCAGCT
GCAGAAGGAAAACAAAGAGCTGCGAGCTGAAGCTGAACGGCTGGGCCATGAGCTACAGCAGGCTGGGCTG
AAGACCAAGGAGGCTGAACAGACCTGCCGCCACCTTACTGCCCAGGTGCGCAGCCTGGAGGCACAGGTTG
CCCATGCAGACCAGCAGCTTCGAGACCTGGGCAAATTCCAGGTGGCAACTGATGCTTTAAAGAGCCGTGA
GCCCCAGGCTAAGCCCCAGCTGGACTTGAGTATTGACAGCCTGGATCTGAGCTGCGAGGAGGGGACCCCA
CTCAGTATCACCAGCAAGCTGCCTCGTACCCAGCCAGACGGCACCAGCGTCCCTGGAGAACCAGCCTCAC
CTATCTCCCAGCGCCTGCCCCCCAAGGTAGAATCCCTGGAGAGTCTCTACTTCACTCCCATCCCTGCTCG
GAGTCAGGCCCCCCTGGAGAGCAGCCTGGACTCCCTGGGAGACGTCTTCCTGGACTCGGGTCGTAAGACC
CGCTCCGCTCGTCGGCGCACCACGCAGATCATCAACATCACCATGACCAAGAAGCTAGATGTGGAAGAGC
CAGACAGCGCCAACTCATCGTTCTACAGCACGCGGTCTGCTCCTGCTTCCCAGGCTAGCCTGCGAGCCAC
CTCCTCTACTCAGTCTCTAGCTCGCCTGGGTTCTCCCGATTATGGCAACTCAGCCCTGCTCAGCTTGCCT
GGCTACCGCCCCACCACTCGCAGTTCTGCTCGTCGTTCCCAGGCCGGGGTGTCCAGTGGGGCCCCTCCAG
GAAGGAACAGCTTCTACATGGGCACTTGCCAGGATGAGCCTGAGCAGCTGGATGACTGGAACCGCATTGC
AGAGCTGCAGCAGCGCAATCGAGTGTGCCCCCCACATCTGAAGACCTGCTATCCCCTGGAGTCCAGGCCT
TCCCTGAGCCTGGGCACCATCACAGATGAGGAGATGAAAACTGGAGACCCCCAAGAGACCCTGCGCCGAG
CCAGCATGCAGCCAATCCAGATAGCCGAGGGCACTGGCATCACCACCCGGCAGCAGCGCAAACGGGTCTC
CCTAGAGCCCCACCAGGGCCCTGGAACTCCTGAGTCTAAGAAGGCCACCAGCTGTTTCCCACGCCCCATG
ACTCCCCGAGACCGACATGAAGGGCGCAAACAGAGCACTACTGAGGCCCAGAAGAAAGCAGCTCCAGCTT
CTACTAAACAGGCTGACCGGCGCCAGTCGATGGCCTTCAGCATCCTCAACACACCCAAGAAGCTAGGGAA
CAGCCTTCTGCGGCGGGGAGCCTCAAARAAGGCCCTGTCCAAGGCTTCCCCCAACACYCGCAGTGGAACC
CGCCGTTCTCCGCGCATTGCCACCACCACAGCCAGTGCCGCCACTGCTGCCGCCATTGGTGCCACCCCTC
GAGCCAAGGGCAAGGCAAAGCACTAAACCGGTGGATCCAGATCTCTGCAGCATATGTCTAGAGGATCATA
ATCAGCCATACCACATTTGTAGAGGTTTTACTTGCTTTAAAAAACCTCCCACACCTCCCCCTGAACCTGA
AACATAAAATGAATGCAATTGTTGTTGTTAACTTGTTTATTGCAGCTTATAATGGTTACAAATAAAGCAA
TAGCATCACAAATTTCACAAATAAAGCATTTTTTTCACTGCCGACGTCAGGTGGCACTTTTCGGGGTTGG
GGTTGCGCCTTTTCCAAGGCAGCCCTGGGTTTGCGCAGGGACGCGGCTGCTCTGGGCGTGGTTCCGGGAA
ACGCAGCGGCGCCGACCCTGGGTCTCGCACATTCTTCACGTCCGTTCGCAGCGTCACCCGGATCTTCGCC
GCTACCCTTGTGGGCCCCCCGGCGACGCTTCCTGCTCCGCCCCTAAGTCGGGAAGGTTCCTTGCGGTTCG
CGGCGTGCCGGACGTGACAAACGGAAGCCGCACGTCTCACTAGTACCCTCGCAGACGGACAGCGCCAGGG
AGCAATGGCAGCGCGCCGACCGCGATGGGCTGTGGCCAATAGCGGCTGCTCAGCAGGGCGCGCCGAGAGC
AGCGGCCGGGAAGGGGCGGTGCGGGAGGCGGGGTGTGGGGCGGTAGTGTGGGCCCTGTTCCTGCCCGCGC
GGTGTTCCGCATTCTGCAAGCCTCCGGAGCGCACGTCGGCAGTCGGCTCCCTCGTTGACCGAATCACCGA
CCTCTCTCCCCAGGGGGATCCACCGGAGCTTACCATGGATAGATCCGGAAAGCCTGAACTCACCGCGACG
TCTGTCGAGAAGTTTCTGATCGAAAAGTTCGACAGCGTCTCCGACCTGATGCAGCTCTCGGAGGGCGAAG
AATCTCGTGCTTTCAGCTTCGATGTAGGAGGGCGTGGATATGTCCTGCGGGTAAATAGCTGCGCCGATGG
TTTCTACAAAGATCGTTATGTTTATCGGCACTTTGCATCGGCCGCGCTCCCGATTCCGGAAGTGCTTGAC
ATTGGGGAATTCAGCGAGAGCCTGACCTATTGCATCTCCCGCCGTGCACAGGGTGTCACGTTGCAAGACC
TGCCTGAAACCGAACTGCCCGCTGTTCTGCAGCCGGTCGCGGAGGCCATGGATGCGATCGCTGCGGCCGA
TCTTAGCCAGACGAGCGGGTTCGGCCCATTCGGACCGCAAGGAATCGGTCAATACACTACATGGCGTGAT
TTCATATGCGCGATTGCTGATCCCCATGTGTATCACTGGCAAACTGTGATGGACGACACCGTCAGTGCGT
CCGTCGCGCAGGCTCTCGATGAGCTGATGCTTTGGGCCGAGGACTGCCCCGAAGTCCGGCACCTCGTGCA
CGCGGATTTCGGCTCCAACAATGTCCTGACGGACAATGGCCGCATAACAGCGGTCATTGACTGGAGCGAG
GCGATGTTCGGGGATTCCCAATACGAGGTCGCCAACATCTTCTTCTGGAGGCCGTGGTTGGCTTGTATGG
AGCAGCAGACGCGCTACTTCGAGCGGAGGCATCCGGAGCTTGCAGGATCGCCGCGGCTCCGGGCGTATAT
GCTCCGCATTGGTCTTGACCAACTCTATCAGAGCTTGGTTGACGGCAATTTCGATGATGCAGCTTGGGCG
CAGGGTCGATGCGACGCAATCGTCCGATCCGGAGCCGGGACTGTCGGGCGTACACAAATCGCCCGCAGAA
GCGCGGCCGTCTGGACCGATGGCTGTGTAGAAGTACTCGCCGATAGTGGAAACCGACGCCCCAGCACTCG
TCCGAGGGCAAAGGAATAGAGTAGATGCCGACCGAACAAGAGCTGATTTCGAGAACGCCTCAGCCAGCAA
CTCGCGCGAGCCTAGCAAGGCAAATGCGAGAGAACGGCCTTACGCTTGGTGGCACAGTTCTCGTCCACAG
TTCGCTAAGCTCGCTCGGCTGGGTCGCGGGAGGGCCGGTCGCAGTGATTCAGGCCCTTCTGGATTGTGTT
GGTCCCCAGGGCACGATTGTCATGCCCACGCACTCGGGTGATCTGACTGATCCCGCAGATTGGAGATCGC
CGCCCGTGCCTGCCGATTGGGTGCAGATCTCTAGAGCTCGCTGATCAGCCTCGACTGTGCCTTCTAGTTG
CCAGCCATCTGTTGTTTGCCCCTCCCCCGTGCCTTCCTTGACCCTGGAAGGTGCCACTCCCACTGTCCTT
TCCTAATAAAATGAGGAAATTGCATCGCATTGTCTGAGTAGGTGTCATTCTATTCTGGGGGGTGGGGTGG
GGCAGGACAGCAAGGGGGAGGATTGGGAAGACAATAGCAGGCATGCTGGGGATGCGGTGGGCTCTATGGC
TTCTGAGGCGGAAAGAACCAGCTGGGGCTCGATGAGGGAGCTGCGGTGGAGGAGGTGGAGAGAAGGCCGC
ACCCTTCTGGGCAGGGGGAGGGGAGTGCCGCAATACCTTTATGGGAGTTCTCTGCTGCCTCCCGTCTTGT
AAGGACCGCCCTGGGCCTGGAAGAAGCCCTCCCTCCTTTCCTCCTCGCGTGATCTCGTCATCGCCTCCAT
GTCGAGTCGCTTCTCGATTATGGGCGGGATTCTTTTGCCTAGGCTTAAGGGGCTAACTTGGTCCCTGGGC
GTTGCCCTGCAGGGGAGTGAGCAGCTGTAAGATTTGAGGGGCGACTCCGATTAGTTTATCTTCCCACGGA
CTAGAGTTGGTGTCGAGGTTATTGTAATAAGGGTGGGGTAGGGAAATGGAGCTTAGTCATTCACCTGGGG
CTGATTTTATGCAACGAGACTGCGGATTATCACTAATCATTTTTGGAGCATTTTTCTAGAGACAGACATA
AAGCATGATCACCTGAGTTTTATACCATTTGAGACCCTTGCTGCACCACCAAAGTGTAGCATCAGGTTAA
ATCTTAATAGAAAAATTTTAGCTTTTGCTTGAGAAACCAGTGCTTCCCTCCCTCACCCTCTCTCCCCAGG
CTCTCTACCCCTTTGCATCCCTACCAGGCATCTTAGCAACTCTCACTCATACTTGATCCCATTTTCCATT
TGTTGTACTTGCTCCTCCAGTATTCAGACATAGCACTAGCTTTCTCCCTCTCTTGATCTTGGGTAGCCTG
GTGTCTCGCGAAACCAGACAGATTGGTTCCACCACAAATTAAGGCTTGAGCTGGGGCTTGACTCTTACCC
AGCAGTGCTTTTATTCCTCCCTAGTTCACGTTCTTAAATGTTTATCTTGATTTTCATTTTATCCTTTTTC
CTTAGCTGGGATTCTGTCCCTGACCGTCTTCACAGTCCAGGTGATCTTGACTACTGCTTTACAGAGAATT
GGATCTGAGGTTAGGCAACATCTCCCTTTTTCTTCCTCTAAATACCTCTCATTTCTGTTCTTACCAGTTA
GTAACTGATCTCAGATGCCTGTGTGATAGCTGGTACCCAGCTTTTGTTCCCTTTAGTGAGGGTTAATTGC
GCGCTTGGCGTAATCATGGTCATAGCTGTTTCCTGTGTGAAATTGTTATCCGCTCACAATTCCACACAAC
ATACGAGCCGGGAGCATAAAGTGTAAAGCCTGGGGTGCCTAATGAGTGAGCTAACTCACATTAATTGCGT
TGCGCTCACTGCCCGCTTTCCAGTCGGGAAACCTGTCGTGCCAGCTGCATTAATGAATCGGCCAACGCGC
GGGGAGAGGCGGTTTGCGTATTGGGCGCTCTTCCGCTTCCTCGCTCACTGACTCGCTGCGCTCGGTCGTT
CGGCTGCGGCGAGCGGTATCAGCTCACTCAAAGGCGGTAATACGGTTATCCACAGAATCAGGGGATAACG
CAGGAAAGAACATGTGAGCAAAAGGCCAGCAAAAGGCCAGGAACCGTAAAAAGGCCGCGTTGCTGGCGTT
TTTCCATAGGCTCCGCCCCCCTGACGAGCATCACAAAAATCGACGCTCAAGTCAGAGGTGGCGAAACCCG
ACAGGACTATAAAGATACCAGGCGTTTCCCCCTGGAAGCTCCCTCGTGCGCTCTCCTGTTCCGACCCTGC
CGCTTACCGGATACCTGTCCGCCTTTCTCCCTTCGGGAAGCGTGGCGCTTTCTCATAGCTCACGCTGTAG
GTATCTCAGTTCGGTGTAGGTCGTTCGCTCCAAGCTGGGCTGTGTGCACGAACCCCCCGTTCAGCCCGAC
CGCTGCGCCTTATCCGGTAACTATCGTCTTGAGTCCAACCCGGTAAGACACGACTTATCGCCACTGGCAG
CAGCCACTGGTAACAGGATTAGCAGAGCGAGGTATGTAGGCGGTGCTACAGAGTTCTTGAAGTGGTGGCC
TAACTACGGCTACACTAGAAGAACAGTATTTGGTATCTGCGCTCTGCTGAAGCCAGTTACCTTCGGAAAA
AGAGTTGGTAGCTCTTGATCCGGCAAACAAACCACCGCTGGTAGCGGTGGTTTTTTTGTTTGCAAGCAGC
AGATTACGCGCAGAAAAAAAGGATCTCAAGAAGATCCTTTGATCTTTTCTACGGGGTCTGACGCTCAGTG
GAACGAAAACTCACGTTAAGGGATTTTGGTCATGAGATTATCAAAAAGGATCTTCACCTAGATCCTTTTA
AATTAAAAATGAAGTTTTAAATCAATCTAAAGTATATATGAGTAAACTTGGTCTGACAGTTACCAATGCT
TAATCAGTGAGGCACCTATCTCAGCGATCTGTCTATTTCGTTCATCCATAGTTGCCTGACTCCCCGTCGT
GTAGATAACTACGATACGGGAGGGCTTACCATCTGGCCCCAGTGCTGCAATGATACCGCGAGACCCACGC
TCACCGGCTCCAGATTTATCAGCAATAAACCAGCCAGCCGGAAGGGCCGAGCGCAGAAGTGGTCCTGCAA
CTTTATCCGCCTCCATCCAGTCTATTAATTGTTGCCGGGAAGCTAGAGTAAGTAGTTCGCCAGTTAATAG
TTTGCGCAACGTTGTTGCCATTGCTACAGGCATCGTGGTGTCACGCTCGTCGTTTGGTATGGCTTCATTC
AGCTCCGGTTCCCAACGATCAAGGCGAGTTACATGATCCCCCATGTTGTGCAAAAAAGCGGTTAGCTCCT
TCGGTCCTCCGATCGTTGTCAGAAGTAAGTTGGCCGCAGTGTTATCACTCATGGTTATGGCAGCACTGCA
TAATTCTCTTACTGTCATGCCATCCGTAAGATGCTTTTCTGTGACTGGTGAGTACTCAACCAAGTCATTC
TGAGAATAGTGTATGCGGCGACCGAGTTGCTCTTGCCCGGCGTCAATACGGGATAATACCGCGCCACATA
GCAGAACTTTAAAAGTGCTCATCATTGGAAAACGTTCTTCGGGGCGAAAACTCTCAAGGATCTTACCGCT
GTTGAGATCCAGTTCGATGTAACCCACTCGTGCACCCAACTGATCTTCAGCATCTTTTACTTTCACCAGC
GTTTCTGGGTGAGCAAAAACAGGAAGGCAAAATGCCGCAAAAAAGGGAATAAGGGCGACACGGAAATGTT
GAATACTCATACTCTTCCTTTTTCAATATTATTGAAGCATTTATCAGGGTTATTGTCTCATGAGCGGATA
CATATTTGAATGTATTTAGAAAAATAAACAAATAGGGGTTCCGCGCACATTTCCCCGAAAAGTGCCAC
